Addgene plasmid #161043: pDONR221-SLC6A15_STOP
Purpose: Gateway entry clone with codon-optimized ORF sequence for subcloning into custom expression vectors. Contains a STOP codon at the end of the codon-optimized ORF sequence.
Depositing lab: RESOLUTE Consortium & Giulio Superti-Furga. Depositing organization: CeMM Research Center for Molecular Medicine. Publication: The RESOLUTE consortium: unlocking SLC transporters for drug discovery. Superti-Furga G, Lackner D, Wiedmer T, Ingles-Prieto A, Barbosa B, Girardi E, Goldmann U, Gurtl B, Klavins K, Klimek C, Lindinger S, Lineiro-Retes E, Muller AC, Onstein S, Redinger G, Reil D, Sedlyarov V, Wolf G, Crawford M, Everley R, ... Steppan CM. Nat Rev Drug Discov. 2020 Jul;19(7):429-430. doi: 10.1038/d41573-020-00056-6. PubMed 32265506.
Backbone
  Vector backbone: pDONR221
  Backbone manufacturer: ThermoFisher Scientific
  Backbone size w/o insert (bp): 2550
  Vector type: Mammalian Expression
Growth in bacteria
  Bacterial resistance: Kanamycin, 50 μg/mL
  Growth temperature: 37°C
  Growth strain: NEB Stable
  Copy number: High Copy
Gene/Insert
  Gene/Insert name: SLC6A15 (alt name: hv7-3, NTT73, FLJ10316, V7-3, SBAT1)
  Species: H. sapiens (human)
  Insert size (bp): 2193
  Entrez Gene: SLC6A15 (a.k.a. NTT73, SBAT1, V7-3, hv7-3)
  Cloning method: Gateway Cloning
  Sequencing primers: 5′ M13-fwd; 3′ M13-rev
Terms and licenses: Academic/Nonprofit Terms; Industry Terms
Depositor comments: This plasmid contains a STOP codon at the end of the codon-optimized ORF. For the version of this plasmid that does not contain a STOP codon, please see Addgene plasmid 131877 For more information on the full Resolute plasmid collection, please see www.addgene.org/depositor-collections/re-solute/. Please provide your feedback on this plasmid to the RESOLUTE consortium by filling out their RESOLUTE repository feedback form: https://forms.office.com/Pages/ResponsePage.aspx?id=0e05yklzmkS7rjFGQL4N7z4feCLQvEJAmVcOCM_u885UN1JJRko0Ukg4TVQwNTZLOUxPQVJWT1NHUCQlQCN0PWcu
How to cite: pDONR221-SLC6A15_STOP was a gift from RESOLUTE Consortium & Giulio Superti-Furga (Addgene plasmid # 161043 ; http://n2t.net/addgene:161043 ; RRID:Addgene_161043)
