[The description below was written by a language model from this plasmid's Addgene catalogue record and pLannotate feature annotations shown in this document.]
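Description:
pDONR221-SLC6A15_STOP is a Gateway entry clone built on the pDONR221 backbone and carrying a codon-optimized open reading frame for human SLC6A15 (also known as B0AT2, NTT73, SBAT1 or V7-3). The encoded protein is a sodium-dependent neutral amino acid transporter with a preference for branched-chain amino acids and methionine, and it also cotransports proline with sodium. The sequenced plasmid is about 4.7 kb. It is propagated in E. coli from a high-copy ColE1/pUC-type origin and selected with kanamycin through an aph(3')-Ia resistance gene.

The roughly 2.2 kb ORF lies between attL1 and attL2 sites, which allow directional transfer by LR recombination into any attR-containing destination vector. Upstream of the cassette, rrnB T1 and T2 terminators insulate the insert from read-through transcription originating in the backbone. The short lacI and lacZα fragments annotated nearby appear to be backbone remnants rather than functional genes. A T7 promoter sits just outside attL2 and points back toward the insert, and the M13 forward and reverse priming sites listed in the record are used for sequence verification.

Although the plasmid is catalogued as a mammalian expression vector, the feature table shows no eukaryotic promoter or polyadenylation signal. Expression therefore depends on subcloning into a suitable destination vector. This version retains a stop codon at the end of the ORF, so it suits untagged or N-terminally tagged expression but not C-terminal fusions; a matching stop-less clone exists for those. The plasmid belongs to a consortium collection of solute carrier clones made to support systematic study of SLC transporters and drug discovery.
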