Features (pLannotate 1.2.2; 10 found; start..end, strand, type, name):
    121..213     +  CDS            lacI (fragment): lac repressor; lacI; The lac repressor binds to the lac operator to inhibit transcription in E. coli. This inhibition can be relieved by adding lactose or isopropyl-β-D-thiogalactopyranoside (IPTG).
    268..295     -  terminator     rrnB T2 terminator: transcription terminator T2 from the E. coli rrnB gene
    427..470     +  terminator     rrnB T1 terminator: Escherichia coli rrnB; transcription terminator T1 from the E. coli rrnB gene
    517..553     -  CDS            lacZα (fragment): LacZα fragment of β-galactosidase; lacZ fragment
    569..668     +  protein_bind   attL1: mutant version of attL; recombination site for the Gateway® LR reaction LR Clonase™
    674..2863    +  CDS            SLC6A15: S6A15_HUMAN - Also known as B0AT2, NTT73, SBAT1. Experimental evidence at protein level: Swiss-Prot protein existence level 1. Functions as a sodium-dependent neutral amino acid transporter. Exhibits preference for the branched-chain amino acids, particularly leucine, valine and isoleucine and methionine. Mediates the saturable, pH-sensitive and electrogenic cotransport of proline and sodium ions with a stoichiometry of 1:1. May have a role as transporter for neurotransmitter precursors into neurons. In contrast to other members of the neurotransmitter transporter family, does not appear to be
   2868..2967    -  protein_bind   attL2: mutant version of attL; recombination site for the Gateway® LR reaction LR Clonase™
   2985..3003    -  promoter       T7 promoter: promoter for bacteriophage T7 RNA polymerase
   3137..3946    +  CDS            KanR: aminoglycoside phosphotransferase; aph(3')-Ia; confers resistance to kanamycin in bacteria or G418 (Geneticin®) in eukaryotes
   4093..4681    +  rep_origin     ori: high-copy-number ColE1/pMB1/pBR322/pUC origin of replication
>Addgene plasmid #161043 | pDONR221-SLC6A15_STOP | addgene full sequence | sequence record 420905 | Addgene NGS Result
CTTTCCTGCGTTATCCCCTGATTCTGTGGATAACCGTATTACCGCCTTTGAGTGAGCTGATACCGCTCGC
CGCAGCCGAACGACCGAGCGCAGCGAGTCAGTGAGCGAGGAAGCGGAAGAGCGCCCAATACGCAAACCGC
CTCTCCCCGCGCGTTGGCCGATTCATTAATGCAGCTGGCACGACAGGTTTCCCGACTGGAAAGCGGGCAG
TGAGCGCAACGCAATTAATACGCGTACCGCTAGCCAGGAAGAGTTTGTAGAAACGCAAAAAGGCCATCCG
TCAGGATGGCCTTCTGCTTAGTTTGATGCCTGGCAGTTTATGGCGGGCGTCCTGCCCGCCACCCTCCGGG
CCGTTGCTTCACAACGTTCAAATCCGCTCCCGGCGGATTTGTCCTACTCAGGAGAGCGTTCACCGACAAA
CAACAGATAAAACGAAAGGCCCAGTCTTCCGACTGAGCCTTTCGTTTTATTTGATGCCTGGCAGTTCCCT
ACTCTCGCGTTAACGCTAGCATGGATGTTTTCCCAGTCACGACGTTGTAAAACGACGGCCAGTCTTAAGC
TCGGGCCCCAAATAATGATTTTATTTTGACTGATAGTGACCTGTTCGTTGCAACACATTGATGAGCAATG
CTTTTTTATAATGCCAACTTTGTACAAAAAAGCAGGCTCCACCATGCCCAAGAACTCTAAGGTGGTGAAG
AGGGAGCTGGACGATGACGTGACCGAGAGCGTGAAGGATCTGCTGTCCAATGAGGACGCCGCCGATGACG
CCTTCAAGACCAGCGAGCTGATCGTGGATGGCCAGGAGGAGAAGGATACAGACGTGGAGGAGGGAAGCGA
GGTGGAGGACGAGAGGCCAGCATGGAACTCCAAGCTGCAGTACATCCTGGCACAAGTGGGCTTCTCCGTG
GGACTGGGCAACGTGTGGAGATTTCCTTATCTGTGCCAGAAGAATGGCGGCGGCGCCTACCTGCTGCCTT
ATCTGATCCTGCTGATGGTCATCGGCATCCCACTGTTCTTTCTGGAGCTGTCTGTGGGACAGAGGATCAG
GAGAGGATCCATCGGCGTGTGGAACTACATCTCTCCCAAGCTGGGCGGCATCGGCTTCGCCTCTTGCGTG
GTGTGCTACTTTGTGGCCCTGTACTATAATGTGATCATCGGCTGGAGCCTGTTCTATTTTTCCCAGTCTT
TCCAGCAGCCACTGCCCTGGGATCAGTGCCCCCTGGTGAAGAACGCCTCCCACACCTTTGTGGAGCCTGA
GTGTGAGCAGAGCTCCGCAACTACATACTATTGGTACCGAGAGGCCCTGAACATCTCTAGCTCCATCAGC
GAGTCCGGCGGCCTGAATTGGAAGATGACAATCTGCCTGCTGGCAGCATGGGTCATGGTGTGCCTGGCCA
TGATCAAGGGCATCCAGTCTAGCGGCAAGATCATCTACTTCTCCTCTCTGTTTCCTTATGTGGTGCTGAT
CTGCTTCCTGATCAGGGCCTTTCTGCTGAATGGCAGCATCGACGGCATCCGCCACATGTTCACCCCAAAG
CTGGAGATCATGCTGGAGCCAAAAGTGTGGAGGGAGGCAGCAACACAGGTGTTCTTTGCACTGGGACTGG
GATTCGGAGGCGTGATCGCCTTTAGCTCCTACAACAAGCGCGATAACAATTGCCACTTCGACGCCGTGCT
GGTGTCTTTTATCAATTTCTTTACCAGCGTGCTGGCCACACTGGTGGTGTTCGCCGTGCTGGGCTTTAAG
GCCAACGTGATCAATGAGAAGTGTATCACCCAGAACTCCGAGACAATCATGAAGTTCCTGAAGATGGGCA
ACATCTCTCAGGATATCATCCCACACCACATCAATCTGAGCACCGTGACAGCCGAGGATTACCACCTGGT
GTATGACATCATCCAGAAGGTGAAGGAGGAGGAGTTTCCCGCCCTGCACCTGAACTCCTGTAAGATCGAG
GAGGAGCTGAATAAGGCAGTGCAGGGAACCGGACTGGCCTTCATCGCCTTTACCGAGGCCATGACACACT
TCCCAGCCTCCCCCTTTTGGTCTGTGATGTTCTTTCTGATGCTGGTGAATCTGGGCCTGGGCAGCATGTT
CGGCACCATCGAGGGCATCGTGACCCCTATCGTGGACACCTTCAAGGTGCGGAAGGAGATCCTGACAGTG
ATCTGCTGTCTGCTGGCCTTCTGCATCGGCCTGATCTTTGTGCAGCGCAGCGGCAACTACTTCGTGACCA
TGTTTGATGACTATTCCGCCACACTGCCACTGCTGATCGTGGTCATCCTGGAGAATATCGCCGTGTGCTT
CGTGTACGGCATCGATAAGTTTATGGAGGATCTGAAGGACATGCTGGGCTTCGCCCCATCCAGATACTAC
TACTACATGTGGAAGTACATCTCTCCCCTGATGCTGCTGTCTCTGCTGATCGCCAGCGTGGTGAACATGG
GCCTGAGCCCCCCTGGCTACAATGCCTGGATCGAGGACAAGGCCTCCGAGGAGTTCCTGTCTTATCCAAC
CTGGGGACTGGTGGTGTGCGTGAGCCTGGTGGTGTTTGCCATCCTGCCTGTGCCAGTGGTGTTCATCGTG
AGGCGCTTTAACCTGATCGATGACTCTAGCGGCAATCTGGCCTCCGTGACCTACAAGCGGGGCAGAGTGC
TGAAGGAGCCTGTGAACCTGGAGGGCGATGACACATCTCTGATCCACGGCAAGATCCCAAGCGAGATGCC
CTCCCCTAACTTCGGCAAGAATATCTATCGGAAGCAGTCTGGCAGCCCCACCCTGGATACAGCCCCTAAT
GGCAGATACGGCATCGGCTATCTGATGGCCGATATCATGCCTGACATGCCAGAGAGCGACCTGTAAGACC
CAGCTTTCTTGTACAAAGTTGGCATTATAAGAAAGCATTGCTTATCAATTTGTTGCAACGAACAGGTCAC
TATCAGTCAAAATAAAATCATTATTTGCCATCCAGCTGATATCCCCTATAGTGAGTCGTATTACATGGTC
ATAGCTGTTTCCTGGCAGCTCTGGCCCGTGTCTCAAAATCTCTGATGTTACATTGCACAAGATAAAAATA
TATCATCATGAACAATAAAACTGTCTGCTTACATAAACAGTAATACAAGGGGTGTTATGAGCCATATTCA
ACGGGAAACGTCGAGGCCGCGATTAAATTCCAACATGGATGCTGATTTATATGGGTATAAATGGGCTCGC
GATAATGTCGGGCAATCAGGTGCGACAATCTATCGCTTGTATGGGAAGCCCGATGCGCCAGAGTTGTTTC
TGAAACATGGCAAAGGTAGCGTTGCCAATGATGTTACAGATGAGATGGTCAGACTAAACTGGCTGACGGA
ATTTATGCCTCTTCCGACCATCAAGCATTTTATCCGTACTCCTGATGATGCATGGTTACTCACCACTGCG
ATCCCCGGAAAAACAGCATTCCAGGTATTAGAAGAATATCCTGATTCAGGTGAAAATATTGTTGATGCGC
TGGCAGTGTTCCTGCGCCGGTTGCATTCGATTCCTGTTTGTAATTGTCCTTTTAACAGCGATCGCGTATT
TCGTCTCGCTCAGGCGCAATCACGAATGAATAACGGTTTGGTTGATGCGAGTGATTTTGATGACGAGCGT
AATGGCTGGCCTGTTGAACAAGTCTGGAAAGAAATGCATAAACTTTTGCCATTCTCACCGGATTCAGTCG
TCACTCATGGTGATTTCTCACTTGATAACCTTATTTTTGACGAGGGGAAATTAATAGGTTGTATTGATGT
TGGACGAGTCGGAATCGCAGACCGATACCAGGATCTTGCCATCCTATGGAACTGCCTCGGTGAGTTTTCT
CCTTCATTACAGAAACGGCTTTTTCAAAAATATGGTATTGATAATCCTGATATGAATAAATTGCAGTTTC
ATTTGATGCTCGATGAGTTTTTCTAATCAGAATTGGTTAATTGGTTGTAACACTGGCAGAGCATTACGCT
GACTTGACGGGACGGCGCAAGCTCATGACCAAAATCCCTTAACGTGAGTTACGCGTCGTTCCACTGAGCG
TCAGACCCCGTAGAAAAGATCAAAGGATCTTCTTGAGATCCTTTTTTTCTGCGCGTAATCTGCTGCTTGC
AAACAAAAAAACCACCGCTACCAGCGGTGGTTTGTTTGCCGGATCAAGAGCTACCAACTCTTTTTCCGAA
GGTAACTGGCTTCAGCAGAGCGCAGATACCAAATACTGTTCTTCTAGTGTAGCCGTAGTTAGGCCACCAC
TTCAAGAACTCTGTAGCACCGCCTACATACCTCGCTCTGCTAATCCTGTTACCAGTGGCTGCTGCCAGTG
GCGATAAGTCGTGTCTTACCGGGTTGGACTCAAGACGATAGTTACCGGATAAGGCGCAGCGGTCGGGCTG
AACGGGGGGTTCGTGCACACAGCCCAGCTTGGAGCGAACGACCTACACCGAACTGAGATACCTACAGCGT
GAGCTATGAGAAAGCGCCACGCTTCCCGAAGGGAGAAAGGCGGACAGGTATCCGGTAAGCGGCAGGGTCG
GAACAGGAGAGCGCACGAGGGAGCTTCCAGGGGGAAACGCCTGGTATCTTTATAGTCCTGTCGGGTTTCG
CCACCTCTGACTTGAGCGTCGATTTTTGTGATGCTCGTCAGGGGGGCGGAGCCTATGGAAAAACGCCAGC
AACGCGGCCTTTTTACGGTTCCTGGCCTTTTGCTGGCCTTTTGCTCACATGTT
